Addgene plasmid #50852: GANLS
Purpose: Expresses one ddFP in mammalian cells, the second plasmid for a red to green colour switch-based fluorescent caspase-3 biosensor, used together with plasmid NESRA-DEVD-BNLS.
Depositing lab: Robert Campbell. Depositing organization: University of Alberta. Publication: Ratiometric biosensors based on dimerization-dependent fluorescent protein exchange. Ding Y, Li J, Enterina JR, Shen Y, Zhang I, Tewson PH, Mo GC, Zhang J, Quinn AM, Hughes TE, Maysinger D, Alford SC, Zhang Y, Campbell RE. Nat Methods. 2015 Jan 26. doi: 10.1038/nmeth.3261. PubMed 25622108.
Backbone
  Vector backbone: pcDNA3.1
  Backbone size w/o insert (bp): 5500
  Total vector size (bp): 6911
  Modifications to backbone: Multi cloning sites has been replaced by a customized sequence, which is compatible to the reading frame of vector pBAD hisB.
  Vector type: Mammalian Expression
  Selectable markers: Neomycin (select with G418)
Growth in bacteria
  Bacterial resistance: Ampicillin, 100 μg/mL
  Growth temperature: 37°C
  Growth strain: DH10B
  Copy number: High Copy
Gene/Insert
  Gene/Insert name: ddGFP A (alt name: dimerization dependent green fluorescent protein (ddGFP) copy A)
  Species: Synthetic; synthetic construct
  Insert size (bp): 787
  GenBank ID: KF976780
  Promoter: CMV
  Tag / fusion protein: triplicated NLS sequence DPKKKRKV (C terminal on insert)
  Cloning method: Restriction Enzyme; 5′ cloning site XhoI (unknown if destroyed); 3′ cloning site HindIII (unknown if destroyed)
  Sequencing primers: 5′ TAATACGACTCACTATAGGG; 3′ TAGAAGGCACAGTCGAGG
Terms and licenses: Academic/Nonprofit Terms; Industry Terms: Not Available to Industry
How to cite: GANLS was a gift from Robert Campbell (Addgene plasmid # 50852 ; http://n2t.net/addgene:50852 ; RRID:Addgene_50852)
