[The description below was written by a language model from this plasmid's Addgene catalogue record.]
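Description:
GANLS is a mammalian expression plasmid built on a pcDNA3.1 backbone in which the multiple cloning site has been replaced by a customized sequence whose reading frame is compatible with that of the bacterial vector pBAD/HisB, so inserts can be moved between the two systems. It is propagated as a high-copy plasmid in E. coli under ampicillin selection, and it carries a neomycin resistance marker that allows G418 selection of transfected mammalian cells. The recorded total size is about 6.9 kb, with an insert of roughly 0.8 kb cloned between XhoI and HindIII sites. No feature table is provided, so other backbone elements cannot be confirmed from the record.

The payload is a synthetic gene encoding copy A of dimerization-dependent green fluorescent protein (ddGFP A), expressed from the CMV promoter and fused at its C terminus to a triplicated nuclear localization signal, which directs the protein to the nucleus. In the ddFP system, an A copy is only weakly fluorescent alone and brightens when it pairs with a B partner.

GANLS is the second component of a two-plasmid, red-to-green colour-switch caspase-3 biosensor and is used together with NESRA-DEVD-BNLS. Going by that partner's name, it appears to link a nuclear-export-tagged red A copy through a DEVD caspase-3 cleavage site to an NLS-tagged B copy. Cleavage would then release the B copy to enter the nucleus and pair with nuclear ddGFP A, shifting the signal from red to green and giving a ratiometric readout of caspase-3 activity, for example during apoptosis. The record itself does not spell out this mechanism.
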