>Addgene plasmid #50852 | GANLS | addgene partial sequence | sequence record 101672 | CMV-F 5'-CGCAAATGGGCGGTAGGCGTG-3'
ACTAGAGAACCCACTGCTTACTGGCTTATCGAAATTAATACGACTCACTATAGGGAGACCCAAGCTGGCT
AGCGTGCCGCCACCATGGCCTCGAGAATGGTGAGCAAGAGCGAGGAGGTCATCAAAGAGTTCATGCGCTT
CAAGGTGCGCTTGGAGGGCTCCATGAACGGCCACGAGTTCGAGATCGAGGGCGAGGGCGAGGGCCGCCCT
TACGAGGGCACCCAGACCGCCAAGCTGAAGGTGACCAAGGGCGGCCCCCTGCCCTTCGCCTGGGACATCC
TGTCCCCCCTGATCATGTACGGCTCCAAGATGTACGTGAAGCACCCCGCCGACGTCCCCGATTACATGAA
GCTGTCCTTCCCCGAGGGCTTCAAGTGGGAGCGCGTGATGCACTTCGAGGACGGCGGTCTGGTGACCGCG
ACACAGGACTCCTCCCTGCAGGACGGCACGCTGATCTACAAGGTGAAGATGCGCGGCACCAACTTCCCCC
CCGACGGCCCCGTAATGCAGAA
