>Addgene plasmid #50852 | GANLS | addgene partial sequence | sequence record 101705 | BGH-rev 5'-TAGAAGGCACAGTCGAGG-3'
CTTTCTCTTCTTTTTTGGATCTACCTTTCTCTTCTTTTTTGGATCTACCTTTCTCTTCTTTTTTGGATCG
CTTCCCGCCGTTCCGCTACCTGTACCATGCCCCAGGTGGTGGCGGCCCTCGGAGCGCTCGTACTGTTCCA
CGATGGTGTAGTCCTCGTTGTGGGAGGTGATGTCCAGCTTGGTGTCCACGAAGTAGTAGCCGGGCAGTTG
CACGGGCTTCTTGGCCATGTAGATGGTCTTGGACTCCACCAGGTTGAGGCCGCCGTCCTTCAGCTTCAGG
CGCCCCAGGAGCTCGCCCTTCAGCACGCCTTCTTCGGGGTACAGGCGCTCGGTGGCATAATCCCAGCCCA
AGGTCTTCTTCTGCATTACGGGGCCGTCGGGGGGGAAGTTGGTGCCGCGCATCTTCACCTTGTAGATCAG
CGTGCCGTCCTGCAGGGAGGAGTCCTGTGTCGCGGTCACCAGACCGCCGTCCTCGAAGTGCATCACGCGC
TCCCACTTGAAGCCCTCGGGGAAGGACAGCTTCATGTAATCGGGGACGTCGGCGGGGTGCTTCACGTACA
TCTTGGAGCCGTACATGATCAGGGGGGACAGGATGTCCCAGGCGAAGGGCAGGGGGCCGCCCTTGGTCAC
CTTCAGCTTGGCGGTCTGGGTGCCCTCGTAAGGGCGGCCCTCGCCCTCGCCCTCGATCTCGAACTCGTGG
CCGTTCATGGAGCCCTCCAAGCGCACCTTGAAGCGCATGAACTCTTTGATGACCTCCTCGCTCTTGCTCA
CCATTCTCGAGGCCATGGTGGCGGCACGCTAGCCAGCTTGGGTCTCCCTATAGTGAGTCGTATTAATTTC
